Addgene plasmid #230947: pKDcas9 FliZ cerulean
Purpose: aTc inducible knockdown of FliZ
Depositing lab: Andrew Griffiths. Depositing organization: Ecole Superieure de Physique et de Chimie Industrielles de Paris (ESPCI). Publication: Global regulators enable bacterial adaptation to a phenotypic trade-off. Deyell M, Opuu V, Griffiths AD, Tans SJ, Nghe P. iScience. 2024 Dec 9;28(1):111521. doi: 10.1016/j.isci.2024.111521. eCollection 2025 Jan 17. PubMed 39811663.
Backbone
  Vector backbone: pdCas9
  Vector type: CRISPR
Growth in bacteria
  Bacterial resistance: Kanamycin, 50 μg/mL
  Growth temperature: 37°C
  Growth strain: DH5alpha
  Copy number: High Copy
Gene/Insert
  Gene/Insert name: dCas9
  gRNA/shRNA sequence: see annotated Genbank file
  Species: Other
  Mutation: additional tetO
  Cloning method: Golden Gate
Terms and licenses: Academic/Nonprofit Terms; Industry Terms: Not Available to Industry
How to cite: pKDcas9 FliZ cerulean was a gift from Andrew Griffiths (Addgene plasmid # 230947 ; http://n2t.net/addgene:230947 ; RRID:Addgene_230947)
