[The description below was written by a language model from this plasmid's Addgene catalogue record and pLannotate feature annotations shown in this document.]
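Description:
pKDcas9 FliZ cerulean is an 8.5 kb bacterial CRISPR interference plasmid built on the pdCas9 backbone and intended for anhydrotetracycline (aTc)-inducible knockdown of FliZ. It is propagated in E. coli under kanamycin selection, conferred by a neo/nptII gene that carries a remnant of Tn5 transposase sequence upstream and is followed by the lambda t0 terminator. The annotated replication origin is p15A, generally regarded as medium copy, although the catalogue entry lists the plasmid as high copy. A short RSF origin fragment is also detected, but it is too small to be a working origin.

The main payload is catalytically dead Streptococcus pyogenes Cas9 (D10A and H840A), which binds DNA under RNA guidance without cutting and so blocks transcription at its target. dCas9 is transcribed from the divergent tetR/tetA promoter region, with TetR encoded on the opposite strand. TetR keeps dCas9 repressed until aTc relieves the repression. The record notes an additional tetO as a modification, matching the short operator fragment annotated between the promoter and the dCas9 coding sequence, which would be expected to tighten uninduced repression. Transcription of dCas9 ends at the rrnB T1 and T7Te terminators.

Guidance uses the native two-RNA arrangement rather than a single guide: a crRNA leader drives a minimal array of two direct repeats flanking one spacer slot, with a separate tracrRNA. The spacer, inserted by Golden Gate cloning, presumably targets fliZ, but its sequence is not shown here. A separate cassette expresses the cyan fluorescent protein mCerulean constitutively from the strong J23119 promoter, which can mark plasmid-bearing cells. The associated work concerns global regulators in bacterial adaptation.
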