Features (pLannotate 1.2.2; 19 found; start..end, strand, type, name):
      1..546     +  rep_origin     p15A ori: Plasmids containing the medium-copy-number p15A origin of replication can be propagated in E. coli cells that contain a second plasmid with the ColE1 origin.
    634..689     +  rep_origin     RSF ori (fragment): Plasmids containing the RSF 1030 origin of replication can be propagated in E. coli cells that contain additional plasmids with compatible origins.
    708..735     -  terminator     T7Te terminator: phage T7 early transcription terminator
    751..822     -  terminator     rrnB T1 terminator: transcription terminator T1 from the E. coli rrnB gene
    848..4952    -  CDS            dCas9 (fragment): catalytically dead mutant of the Cas9 endonuclease from the Streptococcus pyogenes Type II CRISPR/Cas system RNA-guided DNA-binding protein that lacks endonuclease activity due to the D10A mutation in the RuvC catalytic domain and the H840A mutation in the HNH catalytic domain
   4985..5008    -  protein_bind   tetracycline response element (fragment): contains seven copies of the tetracycline operator tetO tetracycline repressor TetR
   5015..5069    -  promoter       tetR/tetA promoters: tetR; overlapping promoters for bacterial tetR and tetA
   5088..5711    +  CDS            TetR: tetracycline repressor TetR; tetR from transposon Tn10; TetR binds to the tetracycline operator tetO to inhibit transcription. This inhibition can be relieved by adding tetracycline or doxycycline.
   5727..5858    +  misc_feature   crRNA leader: crRNA leader sequence for the Streptococcus pyogenes CRISPR/Cas system
   5859..5894    +  repeat_region  DR: direct repeat for the Streptococcus pyogenes CRISPR/Cas system
   5925..5960    +  repeat_region  DR: direct repeat for the Streptococcus pyogenes CRISPR/Cas system
   6081..6159    +  misc_RNA       tracrRNA: trans-activating CRISPR RNA for the Streptococcus pyogenes CRISPR/Cas9 system
   6350..6469    +  CDS            tnpA (fragment): TN5P_ECOLX - Also known as tnp. Experimental evidence at protein level: Swiss-Prot protein existence level 1. Mediates transposition of transposon Tn5 by a 'cut and paste' mechanism. First, the monomeric transposase binds the 19 bp inverted DNA repeats flanking the transposon. Then, dimerization of the DNA- bound transposase creates a synaptic DNA complex. After nicking of the first DNA strand, excision of the transposon proceeds through a series of intermediates. The transposase then mediates the insertion of the transposon at a new site by strand transfer. The activity of the wild- type tran
   6501..7292    +  CDS            neo: KKA2_KLEPN - Also known as kan, nptII. Experimental evidence at protein level: Swiss-Prot protein existence level 1. Resistance to kanamycin, neomycin, paromomycin, ribostamycin, butirosin and gentamicin B. From Klebsiella pneumoniae.
   7314..7408    +  terminator     lambda t0 terminator: transcription terminator from phage lambda
   7501..7528    -  terminator     T7Te terminator: phage T7 early transcription terminator
   7623..8339    -  CDS            mCerulean: mCerulean is a basic (constitutively fluorescent) cyan fluorescent protein published in 2005, derived from Aequorea victoria. It is reported to be a very rapidly-maturing monomer.
   8361..8395    -  promoter       J23119(SpeI) promoter: bacterial promoter (Registry of Standard Biological Parts BBa J23119) modified to end with an SpeI site
   8413..8429    +  terminator     bacterial terminator (fragment): putative bacterial transcription terminator
>Addgene plasmid #230947 | pKDcas9 FliZ cerulean | addgene full sequence | sequence record 459814 | Addgene NGS Result
TTGAGATCGTTTTGGTCTGCGCGTAATCTCTTGCTCTGAAAACGAAAAAACCGCCTTGCAGGGCGGTTTT
TCGAAGGTTCTCTGAGCTACCAACTCTTTGAACCGAGGTAACTGGCTTGGAGGAGCGCAGTCACCAAAAC
TTGTCCTTTCAGTTTAGCCTTAACCGGCGCATGACTTCAAGACTAACTCCTCTAAATCAATTACCAGTGG
CTGCTGCCAGTGGTGCTTTTGCATGTCTTTCCGGGTTGGACTCAAGACGATAGTTACCGGATAAGGCGCA
GCGGTCGGACTGAACGGGGGGTTCGTGCATACAGTCCAGCTTGGAGCGAACTGCCTACCCGGAACTGAGT
GTCAGGCGTGGAATGAGACAAACGCGGCCATAACAGCGGAATGACACCGGTAAACCGAAAGGCAGGAACA
GGAGAGCGCACGAGGGAGCCGCCAGGGGGAAACGCCTGGTATCTTTATAGTCCTGTCGGGTTTCGCCACC
ACTGATTTGAGCGTCAGATTTCGTGATGCTTGTCAGGGGGGCGGAGCCTATGGAAAAACGGCTTTGCCGC
GGCCCTCTCACTTCCCTGTTAAGTATCTTCCTGGCATCTTCCAGGAAATCTCCGCCCCGTTCGTAAGCCA
TTTCCGCTCGCCGCAGTCGAACGACCGAGCGTAGCGAGTCAGTGAGCGAGGAAGCGGAATATATCCCTAG
GTATAAACGCAGAAAGGCCCACCCGAAGGTGAGCCAGTGTGACTCTAGTAGAGAGCGTTCACCGACAAAC
AACAGATAAAACGAAAGGCCCAGTCTTTCGACTGAGCCTTTCGTTTTATTTGATGCCTGGAGATCCTTAC
TCGAGTTAGTCACCTCCTAGCTGACTCAAATCAATGCGTGTTTCATAAAGACCAGTGATGGATTGATGGA
TAAGAGTGGCATCTAAAACTTCTTTTGTAGACGTATATCGTTTACGATCAATTGTTGTATCAAAATATTT
AAAAGCAGCGGGAGCTCCAAGATTCGTCAACGTAAATAAATGAATAATATTTTCTGCTTGTTCACGTATT
GGTTTGTCTCTATGTTTGTTATATGCACTAAGAACTTTATCTAAATTGGCATCTGCTAAAATAACACGCT
TAGAAAATTCACTGATTTGCTCAATAATCTCATCTAAATAATGCTTATGCTGCTCCACAAACAATTGTTT
TTGTTCGTTATCTTCTGGACTACCCTTCAACTTTTCATAATGACTAGCTAAATATAAAAAATTCACATAT
TTGCTTGGCAGAGCCAGCTCATTTCCTTTTTGTAATTCTCCGGCACTAGCCAGCATCCGTTTACGACCGT
TTTCTAACTCAAAAAGACTATATTTAGGTAGTTTAATGATTAAGTCTTTTTTAACTTCCTTATATCCTTT
AGCTTCTAAAAAGTCAATCGGATTTTTTTCAAAGGAACTTCTTTCCATAATTGTGATCCCTAGTAACTCT
TTAACGGATTTTAACTTCTTCGATTTCCCTTTTTCCACCTTAGCAACCACTAGGACTGAATAAGCTACCG
TTGGACTATCAAAACCACCATATTTTTTTGGATCCCAGTCTTTTTTACGAGCAATAAGCTTGTCCGAATT
TCTTTTTGGTAAAATTGACTCCTTGGAGAATCCGCCTGTCTGTACTTCTGTTTTCTTGACAATATTGACT
TGGGGCATGGACAATACTTTGCGCACTGTGGCAAAATCTCGCCCTTTATCCCAGACAATTTCTCCAGTTT
CCCCATTAGTTTCGATTAGAGGGCGTTTGCGAATCTCTCCATTTGCAAGTGTAATTTCTGTTTTGAAGAA
GTTCATGATATTAGAGTAAAAGAAATATTTTGCGGTTGCTTTGCCTATTTCTTGCTCAGACTTAGCAATC
ATTTTACGAACATCATAAACTTTATAATCACCATAGACAAACTCCGATTCAAGTTTTGGATATTTCTTAA
TCAAAGCAGTTCCAACGACGGCATTTAGATACGCATCATGGGCATGATGGTAATTGTTAATCTCACGTAC
TTTATAGAATTGGAAATCTTTTCGGAAGTCAGAAACTAATTTAGATTTTAAGGTAATCACTTTAACCTCT
CGAATAAGTTTATCATTTTCATCGTATTTAGTATTCATGCGACTATCCAAAATTTGTGCCACATGCTTAG
TGATTTGGCGAGTTTCAACCAATTGGCGTTTGATAAAACCAGCTTTATCAAGTTCACTCAAACCTCCACG
TTCAGCTTTCGTTAAATTATCAAACTTACGTTGAGTGATTAACTTGGCGTTTAGAAGTTGTCTCCAATAG
TTTTTCATCTTTTTGACTACTTCTTCACTTGGAACGTTATCCGATTTACCACGATTTTTATCAGAACGCG
TTAAGACCTTATTGTCTATTGAATCGTCTTTAAGGAAACTTTGTGGAACAATGGCATCGACATCATAATC
ACTTAAACGATTAATATCTAATTCTTGGTCCACATACATGTCTCTTCCATTTTGGAGATAATAGAGATAG
AGCTTTTCATTTTGCAATTGAGTATTTTCAACAGGATGCTCTTTAAGAATCTGACTTCCTAATTCTTTGA
TACCTTCTTCGATTCGTTTCATACGCTCTCGCGAATTTTTCTGGCCCTTTTGAGTTGTCTGATTTTCACG
TGCCATTTCAATAACGATATTTTCTGGCTTATGCCGCCCCATTACTTTGACCAATTCATCAACAACTTTT
ACAGTCTGTAAAATACCTTTTTTAATAGCAGGGCTACCAGCTAAATTTGCAATATGTTCATGTAAACTAT
CGCCTTGTCCAGACACTTGTGCTTTTTGAATGTCTTCTTTAAATGTCAAACTATCATCATGGATCAGCTG
CATAAAATTGCGATTGGCAAAACCATCTGATTTCAAAAAATCTAATATTGTTTTGCCAGATTGCTTATCC
CTAATACCATTAATCAATTTTCGAGACAAACGTCCCCAACCAGTATAACGGCGACGTTTAAGCTGTTTCA
TCACCTTATCATCAAAGAGGTGAGCATATGTTTTAAGTCTTTCCTCAATCATCTCCCTATCTTCAAATAA
GGTCAATGTTAAAACAATATCCTCTAAGATATCTTCATTTTCTTCATTATCCAAAAAATCTTTATCTTTA
ATAATTTTTAGCAAATCATGGTAGGTACCTAATGAAGCATTAAATCTATCTTCAACTCCTGAAATTTCAA
CACTATCAAAACATTCTATTTTTTTGAAATAATCTTCTTTTAATTGCTTAACGGTTACTTTTCGATTTGT
TTTGAAGAGTAAATCAACAATGGCTTTCTTCTGTTCACCTGAAAGAAATGCTGGTTTTCGCATTCCTTCA
GTAACATATTTGACCTTTGTCAATTCGTTATAAACCGTAAAATACTCATAAAGCAAACTATGTTTTGGTA
GTACTTTTTCATTTGGAAGATTTTTATCAAAGTTTGTCATGCGTTCAATAAATGATTGAGCTGAAGCACC
TTTATCGACAACTTCTTCAAAATTCCATGGGGTAATTGTTTCTTCAGACTTCCGAGTCATCCATGCAAAA
CGACTATTGCCACGCGCCAATGGACCAACATAATAAGGAATTCGAAAAGTCAAGATTTTTTCAATCTTCT
CACGATTGTCTTTTAAAAATGGATAAAAGTCTTCTTGTCTTCTCAAAATAGCATGCAGCTCACCCAAGTG
AATTTGATGGGGAATAGAGCCGTTGTCAAAGGTCCGTTGCTTGCGCAGCAAATCTTCACGATTTAGTTTC
ACCAATAATTCCTCAGTACCATCCATTTTTTCTAAAATTGGTTTGATAAATTTATAAAATTCTTCTTGGC
TAGCTCCCCCATCAATATAACCTGCATATCCGTTTTTTGATTGATCAAAAAAGATTTCTTTATACTTTTC
TGGAAGTTGTTGTCGAACTAAAGCTTTTAAAAGAGTCAAGTCTTGATGATGTTCATCGTAGCGTTTAATC
ATTGAAGCTGATAGGGGAGCCTTAGTTATTTCAGTATTTACTCTTAGGATATCTGAAAGTAAAATAGCAT
CTGATAAATTCTTAGCTGCCAAAAACAAATCAGCATATTGATCTCCAATTTGCGCCAATAAATTATCTAA
ATCATCATCGTAAGTATCTTTTGAAAGCTGTAATTTAGCATCTTCTGCCAAATCAAAATTTGATTTAAAA
TTAGGGGTCAAACCCAATGACAAAGCAATGAGATTCCCAAATAAGCCATTTTTCTTCTCACCGGGGAGCT
GAGCAATGAGATTTTCTAATCGTCTTGATTTACTCAATCGTGCAGAAAGAATCGCTTTAGCATCTACTCC
ACTTGCGTTAATAGGGTTTTCTTCAAATAATTGATTGTAGGTTTGTACCAACTGGATAAATAGTTTGTCC
ACATCACTATTATCAGGATTTAAATCTCCCTCAATCAAAAAATGACCACGAAACTTAATCATATGCGCTA
AGGCCAAATAGATTAAGCGCAAATCCGCTTTATCAGTAGAATCTACCAATTTTTTTCGCAGATGATAGAT
AGTTGGATATTTCTCATGATAAGCAACTTCATCTACTATATTTCCAAAAATAGGATGACGTTCATGCTTC
TTGTCTTCTTCCACCAAAAAAGACTCTTCAAGTCGATGAAAGAAACTATCATCTACTTTCGCCATCTCAT
TTGAAAAAATCTCCTGTAGATAACAAATACGATTCTTCCGACGTGTATACCTTCTACGAGCTGTCCGTTT
GAGACGAGTCGCTTCCGCTGTCTCTCCACTGTCAAATAAAAGAGCCCCTATAAGATTTTTTTTGATACTG
TGGCGGTCTGTATTTCCCAGAACCTTGAACTTTTTAGACGGAACCTTATATTCATCAGTGATCACCGCCC
ATCCGACGCTATTTGTGCCGATAGCTAAGCCTATTGAGTATTTCTTATCCATAGATCCTTTCTCCTCTTT
AGATCTTTTGAATTCTTTTCTCTATCACTGATAGGGAGGGTCAATCTCTATCACTGATAGGGAGTGGTAA
AATAACTCTATCAACGATAGAGTGTCAACAAAAATTAGGAATTAATGATGTCTAGATTAGATAAAAGTAA
AGTGATTAACAGCGCATTAGAGCTGCTTAATGAGGTCGGAATCGAAGGTTTAACAACCCGTAAACTCGCC
CAGAAGCTAGGTGTAGAGCAGCCTACATTGTATTGGCATGTAAAAAATAAGCGGGCTTTGCTCGACGCCT
TAGCCATTGAGATGTTAGATAGGCACCATACTCACTTTTGCCCTTTAGAAGGGGAAAGCTGGCAAGATTT
TTTACGTAATAACGCTAAAAGTTTTAGATGTGCTTTACTAAGTCATCGCGATGGAGCAAAAGTACATTTA
GGTACACGGCCTACAGAAAAACAGTATGAAACTCTCGAAAATCAATTAGCCTTTTTATGCCAACAAGGTT
TTTCACTAGAGAATGCATTATATGCACTCAGCGCTGTGGGGCATTTTACTTTAGGTTGCGTATTGGAAGA
TCAAGAGCATCAAGTCGCTAAAGAAGAAAGGGAAACACCTACTACTGATAGTATGCCGCCATTATTACGA
CAAGCTATCGAATTATTTGATCACCAAGGTGCAGAGCCAGCCTTCTTATTCGGCCTTGAATTGATCATAT
GCGGATTAGAAAAACAACTTAAATGTGAAAGTGGGTCTTAAGGTACCATGGGATCCTATTTCTTAATAAC
TAAAAATATGGTATAATACTCTTAATAAATGCAGTAATACAGGGGCTTTTCAAGACTGAAGTCTAGCTGA
GACAAATAGTGCGATTACGAAATTTTTTAGACAAAAATAGTCTACGAGGTTTTAGAGCTATGCTGTTTTG
AATGGTCCCAAAACCGATAAACAGCCCTGCGTTATATGAGTTATGTTTTAGAGCTATGCTGTTTTGAATG
GTCCCAAAACTTCAGCACACTGAGACTTGTTGAGTTGAATTCATGAGTATTAAGTATTGTTTTATGGCTG
ATAAATTTCTTTGAATTTCTCCTTGATTATTTGTTATAAAAGTTATAAAATAATCTTGTTGGAACCATTC
AAAACAGCATAGCAAGTTAAAATAAGGCTAGTCCGTTATCAACTTGAAAAAGTGGCACCGAGTCGGTGCT
TTTTTTGATACTTCTATTCTACTCTGACTGCAAACCAAAAAAACAAGCGCTTTCAAAACGCTTGTTTTAT
CATTTTTAGGGAAATTAATCTCTTAATCCTTTTATCATTCTACATTTAGGCGCTGCCATCTTAAGACGAA
AGGGCCTCGTGATACGCCTATTTTTATAGGTTAATGTCATGATAATAATGGTTTCTTAGACGTCGGAATT
GCCAGCTGGGGCGCCCTCTGGTAAGGTTGGGAAGCCCTGCAAAGTAAACTGGATGGCTTTCTTGCCGCCA
AGGATCTGATGGCGCAGGGGATCAAGATCTGATCAAGAGACAGGATGAGGATCGTTTCGCATGATTGAAC
AAGATGGATTGCACGCAGGTTCTCCGGCCGCTTGGGTGGAGAGGCTATTCGGCTATGACTGGGCACAACA
GACAATCGGCTGCTCTGATGCCGCCGTGTTCCGGCTGTCAGCGCAGGGGCGCCCGGTTCTTTTTGTCAAG
ACCGACCTGTCCGGTGCCCTGAATGAACTGCAGGACGAGGCAGCGCGGCTATCGTGGCTGGCCACGACGG
GCGTTCCTTGCGCAGCTGTGCTCGACGTTGTCACTGAAGCGGGAAGGGACTGGCTGCTATTGGGCGAAGT
GCCGGGGCAGGATCTCCTGTCATCTCACCTTGCTCCTGCCGAGAAAGTATCCATCATGGCTGATGCAATG
CGGCGGCTGCATACGCTTGATCCGGCTACCTGCCCATTCGACCACCAAGCGAAACATCGCATCGAGCGAG
CACGTACTCGGATGGAAGCCGGTCTTGTCGATCAGGATGATCTGGACGAAGAGCATCAGGGGCTCGCGCC
AGCCGAACTGTTCGCCAGGCTCAAGGCGCGCATGCCCGACGGCGAGGATCTCGTCGTGACCCATGGCGAT
GCCTGCTTGCCGAATATCATGGTGGAAAATGGCCGCTTTTCTGGATTCATCGACTGTGGCCGGCTGGGTG
TGGCGGACCGCTATCAGGACATAGCGTTGGCTACCCGTGATATTGCTGAAGAGCTTGGCGGCGAATGGGC
TGACCGCTTCCTCGTGCTTTACGGTATCGCCGCTCCCGATTCGCAGCGCATCGCCTTCTATCGCCTTCTT
GACGAGTTCTTCTGAGCGGGACTCTCTCGCTTGGACTCCTGTTGATAGATCCAGTAATGACCTCAGAACT
CCATCTGGATTTGTTCAGAACGCTCGGTTGCCGCCGGGCGTTTTTTATTGGTGAGAATCCAAGCACTAGT
TGGTACCGGCATCAATAGTAAAATAATAAAAAAGCCGGATTAATAATCTGGCTTTTTATATTCTCTCTCT
AGTATATAAACGCAGAAAGGCCAACCCGAAGGTGAGCCAGTGTGAGACTATCATACTCATATCGTGTGAA
GATTTGCTGCGCTATTCAGATCCTCTTCTGAGATGAGTTTTTGTTCGGGCCCAAGCTTCTCACTTATACA
ATTCATCCATGCCGAGGGTAATACCGGCCGCTGTCACAAACTCCAGGAGAACCATATGGTCACGTTTTTC
GTTTGGGTCTTTAGAGAGTTTTGACTGCGTCGACAGGTAATGGTTGTCAGGGAGCAGTACCGGCCCATCG
CCGATCGGGGTATTCTGCTGGTAGTGATCCGCCAGTTGCACGCTCCCATCTTCGATATTGTGGCGAATTT
TAAAGTTTGCCTTGATGCCATTTTTCTGTTTATCTGCAGTGATATAAACATTATCGCTAATAGCGTTGTA
TTCCAGCTTGTGCCCAAGAATGTTGCCGTCTTCTTTGAAATCAATTCCTTTCAGTTCGATGCGATTTACC
AGCGTATCGCCCTCAAATTTCACTTCCGCACGGGTTTTGTAGTTCCCATCGTCCTTAAAGAAAATTGTGC
GTTCCTGAACATAACCTTCCGGCATTGCAGATTTAAAGAAGTCGTGTTGTTTCATATGATCTGGGTAACG
CGCAAAACACTGTACCCCCCACGTTAATGTCGTGACAAGGGTAGGCCAGGGCACCGGCAGTTTGCCAGTC
GTACAGATGAATTTGAGCGTGAGCTTGCCGTACGTCGCGTCACCCTCGCCCTCGCCGCTGACCGAAAATT
TATGGCCATTCACATCACCATCAAGTTCAACAAGAATCGGCACCACGCCGGTAAATAATTCTTCGCCCTT
GCTTACCATTTAGTATTTCTCCTCTTTAGTACTAGTATTATACCTAGGACTGAGCTAGCTGTCAAAGATC
TTTAGAATTCCAGAAATCATCCTTAGCGACTAGTAACAACTTATATCGTATGGGGCTGACTTCAGGTGCT
ACATTTGAAGAGATAAATTGCACTGAAATCTAGAAATATTTTATCTGATTAATAAGATGATCTTC
